>Addgene plasmid #74674 | pCX-TRI-2A | depositor full sequence | sequence record 147629 | pCX-TRI-2A sequence 10107 bps
TAGTTATTATGGTCGACATTGATTATTGACTAGTTATTAATAGTAATCAATTACGGGGTCATTAGTTCAT
AGCCCATATATGGAGTTCCGCGTTACATAACTTACGGTAAATGGCCCGCCTGGCTGACCGCCCAACGACC
CCCGCCCATTGACGTCAATAATGACGTATGTTCCCATAGTAACGCCAATAGGGACTTTCCATTGACGTCA
ATGGGTGGACTATTTACGGTAAACTGCCCACTTGGCAGTACATCAAGTGTATCATATGCCAAGTACGCCC
CCTATTGACGTCAATGACGGTAAATGGCCCGCCTGGCATTATGCCCAGTACATGACCTTATGGGACTTTC
CTACTTGGCAGTACATCTACGTATTAGTCATCGCTATTACCATGGGTCGAGGTGAGCCCCACGTTCTGCT
TCACTCTCCCCATCTCCCCCCCCTCCCCACCCCCAATTTTGTATTTATTTATTTTTTAATTATTTTGTGC
AGCGATGGGGGCGGGGGGGGGGGGGGCGCGCGCCAGGCGGGGCGGGGCGGGGCGAGGGGCGGGGCGGGGC
GAGGCGGAGAGGTGCGGCGGCAGCCAATCAGAGCGGCGCGCTCCGAAAGTTTCCTTTTATGGCGAGGCGG
CGGCGGCGGCGGCCCTATAAAAAGCGAAGCGCGCGGCGGGCGGGAGTCGCTGCGTTGCCTTCGCCCCGTG
CCCCGCTCCGCGCCGCCTCGCGCCGCCCGCCCCGGCTCTGACTGACCGCGTTACTCCCACAGGTGAGCGG
GCGGGACGGCCCTTCTCCTCCGGGCTGTAATTAGCGCTTGGTTTAATGACGGCTCGTTTCTTTTCTGTGG
CTGCGTGAAAGCCTTAAAGGGCTCCGGGAGGGCCCTTTGTGCGGGGGGGAGCGGCTCGGGGGGTGCGTGC
GTGTGTGTGTGCGTGGGGAGCGCCGCGTGCGGCCCGCGCTGCCCGGCGGCTGTGAGCGCTGCGGGCGCGG
CGCGGGGCTTTGTGCGCTCCGCGTGTGCGCGAGGGGAGCGCGGCCGGGGGCGGTGCCCCGCGGTGCGGGG
GGGCTGCGAGGGGAACAAAGGCTGCGTGCGGGGTGTGTGCGTGGGGGGGTGAGCAGGGGGTGTGGGCGCG
GCGGTCGGGCTGTAACCCCCCCCTGCACCCCCCTCCCCGAGTTGCTGAGCACGGCCCGGCTTCGGGTGCG
GGGCTCCGTGCGGGGCGTGGCGCGGGGCTCGCCGTGCCGGGCGGGGGGTGGCGGCAGGTGGGGGTGCCGG
GCGGGGCGGGGCCGCCTCGGGCCGGGGAGGGCTCGGGGGAGGGGCGCGGCGGCCCCGGAGCGCCGGCGGC
TGTCGAGGCGCGGCGAGCCGCAGCCATTGCCTTTTATGGTAATCGTGCGAGAGGGCGCAGGGACTTCCTT
TGTCCCAAATCTGGCGGAGCCGAAATCTGGGAGGCGCCGCCGCACCCCCTCTAGCGGGCGCGGGCGAAGC
GGTGCGGCGCCGGCAGGAAGGAAATGGGCGGGGAGGGCCTTCGTGCGTCGCCGCGCCGCCGTCCCCTTCT
CCATCTCCAGCCTCGGGGCTGCCGCAGGGGGACGGCTGCCTTCGGGGGGGACGGGGCAGGGCGGGGTTCG
GCTTCTGGCGTGTGACCGGCGGCTCTAGAGCCTCTGCTAACCATGTTCATGCCTTCTTCTTTTTCCTACA
GCTCCTGGGCAACGTGCTGGTTGTTGTGCTGTCTCATCATTTTGGCAAAGAATTCCCACCATGGAGCGTC
CGCAACCCGACAGCATGCCCCAGGATTTGTCAGAGGCCCTGAAGGAGGCCACCAAGGAGGTGCACACCCA
GGCAGAGAATGCTGAGTTCATGAGGAACTTTCAGAAGGGCCAGGTGACCCGAGACGGCTTCAAGCTGGTG
ATGGCCTCCCTGTACCACATCTATGTGGCCCTGGAGGAGGAGATTGAGCGCAACAAGGAGAGCCCAGTCT
TCGCCCCTGTCTACTTCCCAGAAGAGCTGCACCGCAAGGCTGCCCTGGAGCAGGACCTGGCCTTCTGGTA
CGGGCCCCGCTGGCAGGAGGTCATCCCCTACACACCAGCCATGCAGCGCTATGTGAAGCGGCTCCACGAG
GTGGGGCGCACAGAGCCCGAGCTGCTGGTGGCCCACGCCTACACCCGCTACCTGGGTGACCTGTCTGGGG
GCCAGGTGCTCAAAAAGATTGCCCAGAAAGCCCTGGACCTGCCCAGCTCTGGCGAGGGCCTGGCCTTCTT
CACCTTCCCCAACATTGCCAGTGCCACCAAGTTCAAGCAGCTCTACCGCTCCCGCATGAACTCCCTGGAG
ATGACTCCCGCAGTCAGGCAGAGGGTGATAGAAGAGGCCAAGACTGCGTTCCTGCTCAACATCCAGCTCT
TTGAGGAGTTGCAGGAGCTGCTGACCCATGACACCAAGGACCAGAGCCCCTCACGGGCACCAGGGCTTCG
CCAGCGGGCCAGCAACAAAGTGCAAGATTCTGCCCCCGTGGAGACTCCCAGAGGGAAGCCCCCACTCAAC
ACCCGCTCCCAGGCTCCGCTTCTCCGATGGGTCCTTACACTCAGCTTTCTGGTGGCGACAGTTGCTGTAG
GGCTTTATGCCATGTGAGCTAGCGTGAAACAGACTTTGAATTTTGACCTTCTCAAGTTGGCGGGAGACGT
GGAGTCCAACCCAGGGCCCGGCAGCGGCCTTAAGATGTGTCCCCGAGCCGCGCGGGCGCCCGCGACGCTA
CTCCTCGCCCTGGGCGCGGTGCTGTGGCCTGCGGCTGGCGCCTGGGAGCTTACGATTTTGCACACCAACG
ACGTGCACAGCCGGCTGGAGCAGACCAGCGAGGACTCCAGCAAGTGCGTCAACGCCAGCCGCTGCATGGG
TGGCGTGGCTCGGCTCTTCACCAAGGTTCAGCAGATCCGCCGCGCCGAACCCAACGTGCTGCTGCTGGAC
GCCGGCGACCAGTACCAGGGCACTATCTGGTTCACCGTGTACAAGGGCGCCGAGGTGGCGCACTTCATGA
ACGCCCTGCGCTACGATGCCATGGCACTGGGAAATCATGAATTTGATAATGGTGTGGAAGGACTGATCGA
GCCACTCCTCAAAGAGGCCAAATTTCCAATTCTGAGTGCAAACATTAAAGCAAAGGGGCCACTAGCATCT
CAAATATCAGGACTTTATTTGCCATATAAAGTTCTTCCTGTTGGTGATGAAGTTGTGGGAATCGTTGGAT
ACACTTCCAAAGAAACCCCTTTTCTCTCAAATCCAGGGACAAATTTAGTGTTTGAAGATGAAATCACTGC
ATTACAACCTGAAGTAGATAAGTTAAAAACTCTAAATGTGAACAAAATTATTGCACTGGGACATTCGGGT
TTTGAAATGGATAAACTCATCGCTCAGAAAGTGAGGGGTGTGGACGTCGTGGTGGGAGGACACTCCAACA
CATTTCTTTACACAGGCAATCCACCTTCCAAAGAGGTGCCTGCTGGGAAGTACCCATTCATAGTCACTTC
TGATGATGGGCGGAAGGTTCCTGTAGTCCAGGCCTATGCTTTTGGCAAATACCTAGGCTATCTGAAGATC
GAGTTTGATGAAAGAGGAAACGTCATCTCTTCCCATGGAAATCCCATTCTTCTAAACAGCAGCATTCCTG
AAGATCCAAGCATAAAAGCAGACATTAACAAATGGAGGATAAAATTGGATAATTATTCTACCCAGGAATT
AGGGAAAACAATTGTCTATCTGGATGGCTCCTCTCAATCATGCCGCTTTAGAGAATGCAACATGGGCAAC
CTGATTTGTGATGCAATGATTAACAACAACCTGAGACACACGGATGAAATGTTCTGGAACCACGTATCCA
TGTGCATTTTAAATGGAGGTGGTATCCGGTCGCCCATTGATGAACGCAACAATGGCACAATTACCTGGGA
GAACCTGGCTGCTGTATTGCCCTTTGGAGGCACATTTGACCTAGTCCAGTTAAAAGGTTCCACCCTGAAG
AAGGCCTTTGAGCATAGCGTGCACCGCTACGGCCAGTCCACTGGAGAGTTCCTGCAGGTGGGCGGAATCC
ATGTGGTGTATGATCTTTCCCGAAAACCTGGAGACAGAGTAGTCAAATTAAATGTTCTTTGCACCAAGTG
TCGAGTGCCCAGTTATGACCCTCTCAAAATGGACGAGGTATATAAGGTGATCCTCCCAAACTTCCTGGCC
AATGGTGGAGATGGGTTCCAGATGATAAAAGATGAATTATTAAGACATGACTCTGGTGACCAAGATATCA
ACGTGGTTTCTACATATATCTCCAAAATGAAAGTAATTTATCCAGCAGTTGAAGGTCGGATCAAGTTTTC
CACAGGAAGTCACTGCCATGGAAGCTTTTCTTTAATATTTCTTTCACTTTGGGCAGTGATCTTTGTTTTA
TACCAAGGATCCGTGAAACAGACTTTGAATTTTGACCTTCTCAAGTTGGCGGGAGACGTGGAGTCCAACC
CAGGGCCCGGCAGCGGCCTCGAGATGGAAGATACAAAGGAGTCTAACGTGAAGACATTTTGCTCCAAGAA
TATCCTAGCCATCCTTGGCTTCTCCTCTATCATAGCTGTGATAGCTTTGCTTGCTGTGGGGTTGACCCAG
AACAAAGCATTGCCAGAAAACGTTAAGTATGGGATTGTGCTGGATGCGGGTTCTTCTCACACAAGTCTAT
ACATCTATAAGTGGCCAGCAGAAAAGGAGAATGACACAGGCGTGGTGCATCAAGTAGAAGAATGCAGGGT
TAAAGGTCCTGGAATCTCAAAATTTGTTCAGAAAGTAAATGAAATAGGCATTTACCTGACTGATTGCATG
GAAAGAGCTAGGGAAGTGATTCCAAGGTCCCAGCACCAAGAGACACCCGTTTACCTGGGAGCCACGGCAG
GCATGCGGTTGCTCAGGATGGAAAGTGAAGAGTTGGCAGACAGGGTTCTGGATGTGGTGGAGAGGAGCCT
CAGCAACTACCCCTTTGACTTCCAGGGTGCCAGGATCATTACTGGCCAAGAGGAAGGTGCCTATGGCTGG
ATTACTATCAACTATCTGCTGGGCAAATTCAGTCAGAAAACAAGGTGGTTCAGCATAGTCCCATATGAAA
CCAATAATCAGGAAACCTTTGGAGCTTTGGACCTTGGGGGAGCCTCTACACAAGTCACTTTTGTACCCCA
AAACCAGACTATCGAGTCCCCAGATAATGCTCTGCAATTTCGCCTCTATGGCAAGGACTACAATGTCTAC
ACACATAGCTTCTTGTGCTATGGGAAGGATCAGGCACTCTGGCAGAAACTGGCCAAGGACATTCAGGTTG
CAAGTAATGAAATTCTCAGGGACCCATGCTTTCATCCTGGATATAAGAAGGTAGTGAACGTAAGTGACCT
TTACAAGACCCCCTGCACCAAGAGATTTGAGATGACTCTTCCATTCCAGCAGTTTGAAATCCAGGGTATT
GGAAACTATCAACAATGCCATCAAAGCATCCTGGAGCTCTTCAACACCAGTTACTGCCCTTACTCCCAGT
GTGCCTTCAATGGGATTTTCTTGCCACCACTCCAGGGGGATTTTGGGGCATTTTCAGCTTTTTACTTTGT
GATGAAGTTTTTAAACTTGACATCAGAGAAAGTCTCTCAGGAAAAGGTGACTGAGATGATGAAAAAGTTC
TGTGCTCAGCCTTGGGAGGAGATAAAAACATCTTACGCTGGAGTAAAGGAGAAGTACCTGAGTGAATACT
GCTTTTCTGGTACCTACATTCTCTCCCTCCTTCTGCAAGGCTATCATTTCACAGCTGATTCCTGGGAGCA
CATCCATTTCATTGGCAAGATCCAGGGCAGCGACGCCGGCTGGACTTTGGGCTACATGCTGAACCTGACC
AACATGATCCCAGCTGAGCAACCATTGTCCACACCTCTCTCCCACTCCACCTATGTCTTCCTCATGGTTC
TATTCTCCCTGGTCCTTTTCACAGTGGCCATCATAGGCTTGCTTATCTTTCACAAGCCTTCATATTTCTG
GAAAGATATGGTATAGGAATTCACTCCTCAGGTGCAGGCTGCCTATCAGAAGGTGGTGGCTGGTGTGGCC
AATGCCCTGGCTCACAAATACCACTGAGATCTTTTTCCCTCTGCCAAAAATTATGGGGACATCATGAAGC
CCCTTGAGCATCTGACTTCTGGCTAATAAAGGAAATTTATTTTCATTGCAATAGTGTGTTGGAATTTTTT
GTGTCTCTCACTCGGAAGGACATATGGGAGGGCAAATCATTTAAAACATCAGAATGAGTATTTGGTTTAG
AGTTTGGCAACATATGCCATATGCTGGCTGCCATGAACAAAGGTGGCTATAAAGAGGTCATCAGTATATG
AAACAGCCCCCTGCTGTCCATTCCTTATTCCATAGAAAAGCCTTGACTTGAGGTTAGATTTTTTTTATAT
TTTGTTTTGTGTTATTTTTTTCTTTAACATCCCTAAAATTTTCCTTACATGTTTTACTAGCCAGATTTTT
CCTCCTCTCCTGACTACTCCCAGTCATAGCTGTCCCTCTTCTCTTATGAAGATCCCTCGACCTGCAGCCC
AAGCTTGGCGTAATCATGGTCATAGCTGTTTCCTGTGTGAAATTGTTATCCGCTCACAATTCCACACAAC
ATACGAGCCGGAAGCATAAAGTGTAAAGCCTGGGGTGCCTAATGAGTGAGCTAACTCACATTAATTGCGT
TGCGCTCACTGCCCGCTTTCCAGTCGGGAAACCTGTCGTGCCAGCGGATCCACCGGATCTAGATAACTGA
TCATAATCAGCCATACCACATTTGTAGAGGTTTTACTTGCTTTAAAAAACCTCCCACACCTCCCCCTGAA
CCTGAAACATAAAATGAATGCAATTGTTGTTGTTAACTTGTTTATTGCAGCTTATAATGGTTACAAATAA
AGCAATAGCATCACAAATTTCACAAATAAAGCATTTTTTTCACTGCATTCTAGTTGTGGTTTGTCCAAAC
TCATCAATGTATCTTAACGCGTAAATTGTAAGCGTTAATATTTTGTTAAAATTCGCGTTAAATTTTTGTT
AAATCAGCTCATTTTTTAACCAATAGGCCGAAATCGGCAAAATCCCTTATAAATCAAAAGAATAGACCGA
GATAGGGT
[37 nt withheld, positions 7149-7185]
AAAGAACGTGGACTCCAACGTCAAAGG
[49 nt withheld, positions 7213-7261]
T
[91 nt withheld, positions 7263-7353]
G
[124 nt withheld, positions 7355-7478]
CAGGTGGCACTTTTCGGGGAAATGTGCGCGGAACCCCTATTTGTTTATTTTTCTAAATACATTCAAATAT
GTATCCGCTCATGAGACAATAACCCTGATAAATGCTTCAATAATATTGAAAAAGGAAGAGTCCTGAGGCG
GAAAGAACCAGCTGTGGAATGTGTGTCAGTTAGGGTGTGGAAAGTCCCCAGGCTCCCCAGCAGGCAGAAG
TATGCAAAGCATGCATCTCAATTAGTCAGCAACCAGGTGTGGAAAGTCCCCAGGCTCCCCAGCAGGCAGA
AGTATGCAAAGCATGCATCTCAATTAGTCAGCAACCATAGTCCCGCCCCTAACTCCGCCCATCCCGCCCC
TAACTCCGCCCAGTTCCGCCCATTCTCCGCCCCATGGCTGACTAATTTTTTTTATTTATGCAGAGGCCGA
GGCCGCCTCGGCCTCTGAGCTATTCCAGAAGTAGTGAGGAGGCTTTTTTGGAGGCCTAGGCTTTTGCAAA
GATCGATCAAGAGACAGGATGAGGATCGTTTCGCATGATTGAACAAGATGGATTGCACGCAGGTTCTCCG
GCCGCTTGGGTGGAGAGGCTATTCGGCTATGACTGGGCACAACAGACAATCGGCTGCTCTGATGCCGCCG
TGTTCCGGCTGTCAGCGCAGGGGCGCCCGGTTCTTTTTGTCAAGACCGACCTGTCCGGTGCCCTGAATGA
ACTGCAAGACGAGGCAGCGCGGCTATCGTGGCTGGCCACGACGGGCGTTCCTTGCGCAGCTGTGCTCGAC
GTTGTCACTGAAGCGGGAAGGGACTGGCTGCTATTGGGCGAAGTGCCGGGGCAGGATCTCCTGTCATCTC
ACCTTGCTCCTGCCGAGAAAGTATCCATCATGGCTGATGCAATGCGGCGGCTGCATACGCTTGATCCGGC
TACCTGCCCATTCGACCACCAAGCGAAACATCGCATCGAGCGAGCACGTACTCGGATGGAAGCCGGTCTT
GTCGATCAGGATGATCTGGACGAAGAGCATCAGGGGCTCGCGCCAGCCGAACTGTTCGCCAGGCTCAAGG
CGAGCATGCCCGACGGCGAGGATCTCGTCGTGACCCATGGCGATGCCTGCTTGCCGAATATCATGGTGGA
AAATGGCCGCTTTTCTGGATTCATCGACTGTGGCCGGCTGGGTGTGGCGGACCGCTATCAGGACATAGCG
TTGGCTACCCGTGATATTGCTGAAGAGCTTGGCGGCGAATGGGCTGACCGCTTCCTCGTGCTTTACGGTA
TCGCCGCTCCCGATTCGCAGCGCATCGCCTTCTATCGCCTTCTTGACGAGTTCTTCTGAGCGGGACTCTG
GGGTTCGAAATGACCGACCAAGCGACGCCCAACCTGCCATCACGAGATTTCGATTCCACCGCCGCCTTCT
ATGAAAGGTTGGGCTTCGGAATCGTTTTCCGGGACGCCGGCTGGATGATCCTCCAGCGCGGGGATCTCAT
GCTGGAGTTCTTCGCCCACCCTAGGGGGAGGCTAACTGAAACACGGAAGGAGACAATACCGGAAGGAACC
CGCGCTATGACGGCAATAAAAAGACAGAATAAAACGCACGGTGTTGGGTCGTTTGTTCATAAACGCGGGG
TTCGGTCCCAGGGCTGGCACTCTGTCGATACCCCACCGAGACCCCATTGGGGCCAATACGCCCGCGTTTC
TTCCTTTTCCCCACCCCACCCCCCAAGTTCGGGTGAAGGCCCAGGGCTCGCAGCCAACGTCGGGGCGGCA
GGCCCTGCCATAGCCTCAGGTTACTCATATATACTTTAGATTGATTTAAAACTTCATTTTTAATTTAAAA
GGATCTAGGTGAAGATCCTTTTTGATAATCTCATGACCAAAATCCCTTAACGTGAGTTTTCGTTCCACTG
AGCGTCAGACCCCGTAGAAAAGATCAAAGGATCTTCTTGAGATCCTTTTTTTCTGCGCGTAATCTGCTGC
TTGCAAACAAAAAAACCACCGCTACCAGCGGTGGTTTGTTTGCCGGATCAAGAGCTACCAACTCTTTTTC
CGAAGGTAACTGGCTTCAGCAGAGCGCAGATACCAAATACTGTCCTTCTAGTGTAGCCGTAGTTAGGCCA
CCACTTCAAGAACTCTGTAGCACCGCCTACATACCTCGCTCTGCTAATCCTGTTACCAGTGGCTGCTGCC
AGTGGCGATAAGTCGTGTCTTACCGGGTTGGACTCAAGACGATAGTTACCGGATAAGGCGCAGCGGTCGG
GCTGAACGGGGGGTTCGTGCACACAGCCCAGCTTGGAGCGAACGACCTACACCGAACTGAGATACCTACA
GCGTGAGCTATGAGAAAGCGCCACGCTTCCCGAAGGGAGAAAGGCGGACAGGTATCCGGTAAGCGGCAGG
GTCGGAACAGGAGAGCGCACGAGGGAGCTTCCAGGGGGAAACGCCTGGTATCTTTATAGTCCTGTCGGGT
TTCGCCACCTCTGACTTGAGCGTCGATTTTTGTGATGCTCGTCAGGGGGGCGGAGCCTATGGAAAAACGC
CAGCAACGCGGCCTTTTTACGGTTCCTGGCCTTTTGCTGGCCTTTTGCTCACATGTTCTTTCCTGCGTTA
TCCCCTGATTCTGTGGATAACCGTATTACCGCCATGCAT
Features (pLannotate 1.2.2; 25 found; start..end, strand, type, name):
     15..394     +  enhancer       CMV enhancer: human cytomegalovirus immediate early enhancer
    397..672     +  promoter       chicken β-actin promoter: No description available
    673..1681    +  intron         chimeric intron: chimera between introns from chicken β-actin and rabbit β-globin
   1679..1741    +  CDS            HBB (fragment): HBB_LEPEU - Experimental evidence at protein level: Swiss-Prot protein existence level 1. Involved in oxygen transport from the lung to the various peripheral tissues. From Lepus europaeus (European hare).
   1741..2604    +  CDS            HMOX1: HMOX1_HUMAN - Also known as HO, HO1. Experimental evidence at protein level: Swiss-Prot protein existence level 1. Heme oxygenase cleaves the heme ring at the alpha methene bridge to form biliverdin. Biliverdin is subsequently converted to bilirubin by biliverdin reductase. Under physiological conditions, the activity of heme oxygenase is highest in the spleen, where senescent erythrocytes are sequestrated and destroyed. Exhibits cytoprotective effects since excess of free heme sensitizes cells to undergo apoptosis. From Homo sapiens (Human).
   2614..2679    +  CDS            F2A: 2A peptide from foot-and-mouth disease virus polyprotein Eukaryotic ribosomes fail to insert a peptide bond between the Gly and Pro residues, yielding separate polypeptides.
   2695..4416    +  CDS            NT5E: 5NTD_HUMAN - Also known as NT5, NTE. Experimental evidence at protein level: Swiss-Prot protein existence level 1. Hydrolyzes extracellular nucleotides into membrane permeable nucleosides. Exhibits AMP-, NAD-, and NMN-nucleosidase activities. From Homo sapiens (Human).
   4423..4488    +  CDS            F2A: 2A peptide from foot-and-mouth disease virus polyprotein Eukaryotic ribosomes fail to insert a peptide bond between the Gly and Pro residues, yielding separate polypeptides.
   4504..6033    +  CDS            ENTPD1: ENTP1_HUMAN - Also known as CD39. Experimental evidence at protein level: Swiss-Prot protein existence level 1. In the nervous system, could hydrolyze ATP and other nucleotides to regulate purinergic neurotransmission. Could also be implicated in the prevention of platelet aggregation by hydrolyzing platelet-activating ADP to AMP. Hydrolyzes ATP and ADP equally well. From Homo sapiens (Human).
   6037..6114    +  CDS            HBB (fragment): HBB_PONPY - Experimental evidence at transcript level: Swiss-Prot protein existence level 2. Involved in oxygen transport from the lung to the various peripheral tissues. From Pongo pygmaeus (Bornean orangutan).
   6185..6240    +  polyA_signal   β-globin poly(A) signal: rabbit β-globin polyadenylation signal (Gil and Proudfoot, 1987)
   6623..6639    -  protein_bind   lac operator: The lac repressor binds to the lac operator to inhibit transcription in E. coli. This inhibition can be relieved by adding lactose or isopropyl-β-D-thiogalactopyranoside (IPTG). lac repressor encoded by lacI
   6647..6677    -  promoter       lac promoter: promoter for the E. coli lac operon
   6692..6713    -  protein_bind   CAP binding site: CAP binding activates transcription in the presence of cAMP. E. coli catabolite activator protein
   6726..6765    -  CDS            lacI (fragment): lac repressor; lacI; The lac repressor binds to the lac operator to inhibit transcription in E. coli. This inhibition can be relieved by adding lactose or isopropyl-β-D-thiogalactopyranoside (IPTG).
   6788..6872    +  CDS            large T antigen (fragment): large T antigen from SV40 (simian virus 40)
   6895..7016    +  polyA_signal   SV40 poly(A) signal: SV40 polyadenylation signal
   7050..7478    -  rep_origin     f1 ori (sequence partly withheld): f1 bacteriophage origin of replication; arrow indicates direction of (+) strand synthesis
   7505..7609    +  promoter       AmpR promoter: bla
   7611..7968    +  promoter       SV40 promoter: SV40 enhancer and early promoter
   8003..8797    +  CDS            NeoR/KanR: aminoglycoside phosphotransferase from Tn5; aph(3')-II (or nptII); confers resistance to neomycin, kanamycin, and G418 (Geneticin®)
   8818..8970    +  CDS            ble (fragment): BLE_KLEPN - Experimental evidence at protein level: Swiss-Prot protein existence level 1. Binding protein with a strong affinity to the bleomycin family of antibiotics. Binds to CL990; an antimitotic-antibiotic compound. From Klebsiella pneumoniae.
   9029..9076    +  polyA_signal   HSV TK poly(A) signal: herpes simplex virus thymidine kinase polyadenylation signal (Cole and Stacy, 1985)
   9167..9183    -  polyA_signal   bGH poly(A) signal (fragment): bovine growth hormone polyadenylation signal
   9405..9993    +  rep_origin     ori: high-copy-number ColE1/pMB1/pBR322/pUC origin of replication
