[The description below was written by a language model from this plasmid's Addgene catalogue record and pLannotate feature annotations shown in this document.]
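Description:
pCX-TRI-2A is a mammalian expression plasmid of about 10.1 kb, built on the pCX-2A-2A backbone, that expresses three human cytoprotective enzymes from a single transcript. It replicates in E. coli from a high-copy ColE1/pUC-type origin and also carries an f1 origin. One Tn5 aminoglycoside phosphotransferase gene (NeoR/KanR) serves both hosts. A bacterial AmpR (bla) promoter drives it for kanamycin selection, and an adjacent SV40 enhancer/early promoter drives it for G418 selection of stably transfected mammalian cells, with an HSV TK polyadenylation signal downstream.

The payload is controlled by the CAG (pCAGGS) promoter, made up of the CMV immediate-early enhancer, the chicken β-actin promoter and a chimeric β-actin/β-globin intron, and it ends at a rabbit β-globin polyadenylation signal. The open reading frame encodes heme oxygenase-1 (HMOX1), ecto-5'-nucleotidase (NT5E/CD73) and ectonucleoside triphosphate diphosphohydrolase 1 (ENTPD1/CD39), in that order, separated by two foot-and-mouth disease virus F2A peptides. Ribosomes skip a peptide bond within each F2A, so the single mRNA yields three separate proteins, and the two upstream products keep a C-terminal 2A remnant. Each gene sits between its own pair of retained restriction sites. The short β-globin fragments annotated on either side of the cassette, and the lac, SV40 large T, ble and bGH fragments elsewhere, look like backbone remnants rather than functional parts.

The depositor notes a D473N substitution in CD73 that reportedly does not impair plasmid function or enzyme activity. The associated publication used simultaneous overexpression of the three enzymes to protect murine fibroblasts against TNF-α-induced injury in vitro.
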