Addgene plasmid #74674: pCX-TRI-2A
Purpose: mammalian expression of TRI-2A (hHO1/F2A/hCD73/F2A/hCD39)
Depositing lab: Roberto Giovannoni. Depositing organization: Universita degli Studi di Milano-Bicocca. Publication: Simultaneous Overexpression of Functional Human HO-1, E5NT and ENTPD1 Protects Murine Fibroblasts against TNF-alpha-Induced Injury In Vitro. Cinti A, De Giorgi M, Chisci E, Arena C, Galimberti G, Farina L, Bugarin C, Rivolta I, Gaipa G, Smolenski RT, Cerrito MG, Lavitrano M, Giovannoni R. PLoS One. 2015 Oct 29;10(10):e0141933. doi: 10.1371/journal.pone.0141933. eCollection 2015. PONE-D-15-33437 PubMed 26513260.
Backbone
  Vector backbone: pCX-2A-2A
  Backbone manufacturer: Giovannoni lab, Addgene plasmid 74670
  Total vector size (bp): 10110
  Vector type: Mammalian Expression
  Selectable markers: Neomycin (select with G418)
Growth in bacteria
  Bacterial resistance: Kanamycin, 50 μg/mL
  Growth temperature: 37°C
  Growth strain: DH5alpha
  Copy number: Unknown
Gene/Insert 1
  Gene/Insert name: HO1
  Species: H. sapiens (human)
  Entrez Gene: HMOX1 (a.k.a. HMOX1D, HO-1, HSP32, bK286B10)
  Promoter: pCAGGS
  Tag / fusion protein: F2A (C terminal on backbone)
  Cloning method: Restriction Enzyme; 5′ cloning site EcoRI (not destroyed); 3′ cloning site NheI (not destroyed)
  Sequencing primers: 5′ pCAX-F CAGCTCCTGGGCAACGTGC
Gene/Insert 2
  Gene/Insert name: CD73
  Species: H. sapiens (human)
  Entrez Gene: NT5E (a.k.a. CALJA, CD73, E5NT, NT, NT5, NTE, eN, eNT)
  Tag / fusion protein: F2A (C terminal on backbone)
  Cloning method: Restriction Enzyme; 5′ cloning site AflII (not destroyed); 3′ cloning site BamHI (not destroyed)
  Sequencing primers: 5′ none
Gene/Insert 3
  Gene/Insert name: CD39
  Species: H. sapiens (human)
  Entrez Gene: ENTPD1 (a.k.a. ATP-DPH, ATPDase, CD39, NTPDase-1, SPG64)
  Cloning method: Restriction Enzyme; 5′ cloning site XhoI (not destroyed); 3′ cloning site EcoRI (not destroyed)
  Sequencing primers: 5′ none; 3′ M13R
Resource information
  A portion of this plasmid was derived from a plasmid made by: HMOX1 (hHO-1) sequence was kindly provided by Prof. Fritz Bach's laboratory at Harvard Medical School, Boston. NT5E (hCD73) sequence was kindly provided by Dr. Jozef Spychala at University of Michigan, Ann Arbor. ENTPD1 (hCD39) sequence was kindly provided by Dr. Simon Robson at Harvard Medical School, Boston.
Terms and licenses: Academic/Nonprofit Terms; Industry Terms: Not Available to Industry
Depositor comments: Contains a D473N mutation in CD73, but it does not impair either the plasmid function or the hCD73 protein activity.
How to cite: pCX-TRI-2A was a gift from Roberto Giovannoni (Addgene plasmid # 74674 ; http://n2t.net/addgene:74674 ; RRID:Addgene_74674)
