>Addgene plasmid #74674 | pCX-TRI-2A | addgene partial sequence | sequence record 142794 | pCAX-F 5'-CAGCTCCTGGGCAACGTGC-3'
ATGGAGCGTCCGCAACCCGACAGCATGCCCCAGGATTTGTCAGAGGCCCTGAAGGAGGCCACCAAGGAGG
TGCACACCCAGGCAGAGAATGCTGAGTTCATGAGGAACTTTCAGAAGGGCCAGGTGACCCGAGACGGCTT
CAAGCTGGTGATGGCCTCCCTGTACCACATCTATGTGGCCCTGGAGGAGGAGATTGAGCGCAACAAGGAG
AGCCCAGTCTTCGCCCCTGTCTACTTCCCAGAAGAGCTGCACCGCAAGGCTGCCCTGGAGCAGGACCTGG
CCTTCTGGTACGGGCCCCGCTGGCAGGAGGTCATCCCCTACACACCAGCCATGCAGCGCTATGTGAAGCG
GCTCCACGAGGTGGGGCGCACAGAGCCCGAGCTGCTGGTGGCCCACGCCTACACCCGCTACCTGGGTGAC
CTGTCTGGGGGCCAGGTGCTCAAAAAGATTGCCCAGAAAGCCCTGGACCTGCCCAGCTCTGGCGAGGGCC
TGGCCTTCTTCACCTTCCCCAACATTGCCAGTGCCACCAAGTTCAAGCAGCTCTACCGCTCCCGCATGAA
CTCCCTGGAGATGACTCCCGCAGTCAGGCAGAGGGTGATAGAAGAGGCCAAGACTGCGTTCCTGCTCAAC
ATCCAGCTCTTTGAGGAGTTGCAGGAGCTGCTGACCCATGACACCAAGGACCAGAGCCCCTCACGGGCAC
CAGGGCTTCGCCAGCGGGCCAGCAACAAAGTGCAAGATTCTGCCCCCGTGGAGACTCC
