>Addgene plasmid #74674 | pCX-TRI-2A | addgene partial sequence | sequence record 142795 | Bglob-pA-R 5'-ttttggcagagggaaaaaga-3'
GCCACACCAGCCACCACCTTCTGATAGGCAGCCTGCACCTGAGGAGTGAATTCCTATACCATATCTTTCC
AGAAATATGAAGGCTTGTGAAAGATAAGCAAGCCTATGATGGCCACTGTGAAAAGGACCAGGGAGAATAG
AACCATGAGGAAGACATAGGTGGAGTGGGAGAGAGGTGTGGACAATGGTTGCTCAGCTGGGATCATGTTG
GTCAGGTTCAGCATGTAGCCCAAAGTCCAGCCGGCGTCGCTGCCCTGGATCTTGCCAATGAAATGGATGT
GCTCCCAGGAATCAGCTGTGAAATGATAGCCTTGCAGAAGGAGGGAGAGAATGTAGGTACCAGAAAAGCA
GTATTCACTCAGGTACTTCTCCTTTACTCCAGCGTAAGATGTTTTTATCTCCTCCCAAGGCTGAGCACAG
AACTTTTTCATCATCTCAGTCACCTTTTCCTGAGAGACTTTCTCTGATGTCAAGTTTAAAAACTTCATCA
CAAAGTAAAAAGCTGAAAATGCCCCAAAATCCCCCTGGAGTGGTGGCAAGAAAATCCCATTGAAGGCACA
CTGGGAGTAAGGGCAGTAACTGGTGTTGAAGAGCTCCAGGATGCTTTGATGGCATTGTTGATAGTTTCCA
ATACCCTGGATTTCAAACTGCTGGAATGGAAGAGTCATCTCAAATCTCTTGGTGCAGGGGGTCTTGTAAA
GGTCACTTACGTTCACTACCTTCTTATATCCAGGATGAAAGCATGGGTCCCTGAGAATTTCATTACTTGC
AACCTGAATGTCCTTGGCCAGTTTCTGCCAGAGTGCCTGATCCTTCCCATAGCACAAGAAGCTATGTGTG
TAGACATTGTAGTCCTTGCCATAGAGGCGAA
