>Addgene plasmid #74674 | pCX-TRI-2A | addgene partial sequence | sequence record 146398 | hCD73-F 5'-GGCACATTTGACCTAGTCCAG-3'
CTTTGAGCATAGCGTGCACCGCTACGGCCAGTCCACTGGAGAGTTCCTGCAGGTGGGCGGAATCCATGTG
GTGTATGATCTTTCCCGAAAACCTGGAGACAGAGTAGTCAAATTAAATGTTCTTTGCACCAAGTGTCGAG
TGCCCAGTTATGACCCTCTCAAAATGGACGAGGTATATAAGGTGATCCTCCCAAACTTCCTGGCCAATGG
TGGAGATGGGTTCCAGATGATAAAAGATGAATTATTAAGACATGACTCTGGTGACCAAGATATCAACGTG
GTTTCTACATATATCTCCAAAATGAAAGTAATTTATCCAGCAGTTGAAGGTCGGATCAAGTTTTCCACAG
GAAGTCACTGCCATGGAAGCTTTTCTTTAATATTTCTTTCACTTTGGGCAGTGATCTTTGTTTTATACCA
AGGATCCGTGAAACAGACTTTGAATTTTGACCTTCTCAAGTTGGCGGGAGACGTGGAGTCCAACCCAGGG
CCCGGCAGCGGCCTCGAGATGGAAGATACAAAGGAGTCTAACGTGAAGACATTTTGCTCCAAGAATATCC
TAGCCATCCTTGGCTTCTCCTCTATCATAGCTGTGATAGCTTTGCTTGCTGTGGGGTTGACCCAGAACAA
AGCATTGCCAGAAAACGTTAAGTATGGGATTGTGCTGGATGCGGGTTCTTCTCACACAAGTCTATACATC
TATAAGTGGCCAGCAGAAA
